Addgene plasmid #107694: pJJB302
Purpose: OsActin Promoter-LwaCas13a-HSP Terminator
Depositing lab: Daniel Voytas. Depositing organization: University of Minnesota. Publication: RNA targeting with CRISPR-Cas13. Abudayyeh OO, Gootenberg JS, Essletzbichler P, Han S, Joung J, Belanto JJ, Verdine V, Cox DBT, Kellner MJ, Regev A, Lander ES, Voytas DF, Ting AY, Zhang F. Nature. 2017 Oct 4. doi: 10.1038/nature24049. PubMed 28976959.
Backbone
  Vector backbone: pMOD_A
  Total vector size (bp): 7189
  Vector type: Plant Expression
Growth in bacteria
  Bacterial resistance: Ampicillin, 100 μg/mL
  Growth temperature: 37°C
  Growth strain: DH5alpha
  Copy number: High Copy
Gene/Insert
  Gene/Insert name: Cas13a (alt name: C2c2)
  Species: Dicot
  Promoter: OsActin
  Cloning method: Unknown
  Sequencing primers: 5′ GACAAATGCAGCCTCGTGCGG; 3′ GTGCGATGAACCCCTATTTG
Terms and licenses: Academic/Nonprofit Terms; Industry Terms: Not Available to Industry
Depositor comments: This is a MOD_A plasmid compatible with the Cermek et al. toolkit. https://www.addgene.org/browse/article/28189956/
How to cite: pJJB302 was a gift from Daniel Voytas (Addgene plasmid # 107694 ; http://n2t.net/addgene:107694 ; RRID:Addgene_107694)
