[The description below was written by a language model from this plasmid's Addgene catalogue record and pLannotate feature annotations shown in this document.]
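Description:
pJJB302 is a plant expression plasmid of about 7.2 kb built on the pMOD_A backbone, the "module A" position of a modular plant genome-engineering toolkit in which separate module plasmids are combined into a final transformation vector. It is propagated in E. coli from a high-copy ColE1/pUC-type origin and selected with ampicillin through a β-lactamase gene driven by its own bla promoter. No plant selectable marker, T-DNA borders or other plant delivery elements are annotated, which fits its role as an intermediate module rather than a finished transformation vector.

The payload is a single expression cassette: the rice actin (Act1/OsActin) promoter drives LwaCas13a, the Leptotrichia wadei type VI CRISPR effector formerly called C2c2, and transcription ends at the Arabidopsis thaliana HSP18.2 heat shock protein terminator. Cas13a is an RNA-guided RNase, so when paired with a suitable crRNA it targets transcripts rather than DNA. No guide RNA cassette is annotated on this plasmid, so the crRNA would presumably come from another module or construct.

A short fragment immediately after the promoter is called as a partial 9xHis tag, but roughly 560 bp separate it from the annotated Cas13a coding region and are unannotated. This call may therefore be a chance match within leader sequence, and the record does not say what this interval contains. The catalogue lists the insert species as "Dicot", possibly a reference to codon usage, although the promoter is from a monocot. The depositor and sequencing-derived records show the same features in the same order and differ by only two nucleotides in length. The associated publication concerns RNA targeting with Cas13, consistent with use for transcript knockdown in plant cells.
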