Features (pLannotate 1.2.2; 7 found; start..end, strand, type, name):
     80..668     +  rep_origin     ori: high-copy-number ColE1/pMB1/pBR322/pUC origin of replication
    880..1721    +  promoter       Act1 promoter: rice actin promoter
   1722..1747    +  CDS            9xHis (fragment): 9xHis affinity tag
   2309..5764    +  CDS            LwCas13a: Leptotrichia wadei CRISPR-Cas effector that acts as an RNA-guided RNAse (Abudayyeh et al., 2017) previously called C2c2
   5775..6023    +  terminator     HSP terminator: efficient transcription terminator from the Arabidopsis thaliana heat shock protein 18.2 gene (Nagaya et al., 2010)
   6101..6201    +  promoter       AmpR promoter: bla
   6202..7062    +  CDS            AmpR: β-lactamase; bla; confers resistance to ampicillin, carbenicillin, and related antibiotics
>Addgene plasmid #107694 | pJJB302 | depositor full sequence | sequence record 203090 | pJJB302 sequence 7189 bps
GCCTTGACGGCAAAATCCCTTAACGTGAGTTTTCGTTCCACTGAGCGTCAGACCCCGTAGAAAAGATCAA
AGGATCTTCTTGAGATCCTTTTTTTCTGCGCGTAATCTGCTGCTTGCAAACAAAAAAACCACCGCTACCA
GCGGTGGTTTGTTTGCCGGATCAAGAGCTACTAACTCTTTTTCCGAAGGTAACTGGCTTCAGCAGAGCGC
AGATACCAAATACTGTTCTTCTAGTGTAGCCGTAGTTAGGCCACCACTTCAAGAACTCTGTAGCACCGCC
TACATACCTCGCTCTGCTAATCCTGTTACCAGTGGCTGCTGCCAGTGGCGATAAGTCGTGTCTTACCGGG
TTGGACTCAAGACGATAGTTACCGGATAAGGCGCAGCGGTCGGGCTGAACGGGGGGTTCGTGCTCACAGC
CCAGCTTGGAGCGAACGACCTACACCGAACTGAGATACCTACAGCGTGAGCTATGAGAAAGCGCCACGCT
TCCCGAAGGGAGAAAGGCGGACAGGTATCCGGTAAGCGGCAGGGTCGGAACAGGAGAGCGCACGAGGGAG
CTTCCAGGGGGAAACGCCTGGTATCTTTATAGTCCTGTCGGGTTTCGCCACCTCTGACTTGAGCGTCGAT
TTTTGTGATGCTCGTCAGGGGGGCGGAGCCTATGGAAAAACGCCAGCAACGCGGCCTTTTTACGGTTCCT
GGCCTTTTGCTGGCCTTTTGCTCACATGTTCTTTCCTGCGTTATCCCCTGATTCTGTGGATAACCGTATT
ACCGCCTTTGAGTGAGCTGATACCGCTCGCCGCAGCCGAACGACCGAGCGCAGCGAGTCAGTGAGCGAGG
AAGCGGAAGAGCGCCCACCTGCTCATGATCGGCGCGCCGTCGAGGTCATTCATATGCTTGAGAAGAGAGT
CGGGATAGTCCAAAATAAAACAAAGGTAAGATTACCTGGTCAAAAGTGAAAACATCAGTTAAAAGGTGGT
ATAAAGTAAAATATCGGTAATAAAAGGTGGCCCAAAGTGAAATTTACTCTTTTCTACTATTATAAAAATT
GAGGATGTTTTTGTCGGTACTTTGATACGTCATTTTTGTATGAATTGGTTTTTAAGTTTATTCGCTTTTG
GAAATGCATATCTGTATTTGAGTCGGGTTTTAAGTTCGTTTGCTTTTGTAAATACAGAGGGATTTGTATA
AGAAATATCTTTAAAAAAACCCATATGCTAATTTGACATAATTTTTGAGAAAAATATATATTCAGGCGAA
TTCTCACAATGAACAATAATAAGATTAAAATAGCTTTCCCCCGTTGCAGCGCATGGGTATTTTTTCTAGT
AAAAATAAAAGATAAACTTAGACTCAAAACATTTACAAAAACAACCCCTAAAGTTCCTAAAGCCCAAAGT
GCTATCCACGATCCATAGCAAGCCCAGCCCAACCCAACCCAACCCAACCCACCCCAGTCCAGCCAACTGG
ACAATAGTCTCCACACCCCCCCACTATCACCGTGAGTTGTCCGCACGCACCGCACGTCTCGCAGCCAAAA
AAAAAAAAAGAAAGAAAAAAAAGAAAAAGAAAAAACAGCAGGGGGTCCGGGTCGTGGGGGCCGGAAACGC
GAGGAGGATCGCGAGCCAGCGACGAGGCCGGCCCTCCCTCCGCTTCCAAAGAAACGCCCCCCATCGCCAC
TATATACATACCCCCCCCTCTCCTCCCATCCCCCCAACCCTACCACCACCACCACCACCACCTCCACCTC
CTCCCCCCTCGCTGCCGGACGACGAGCTCCTCCCCCCTCCCCCTCCGCCGCCGCCGCGCCGGTAACCACC
CCGCCCCTCTCCTCTTTCTTTCTCCGTTTTTTTTTTCCGTCTCGGTCTCGATCTTTGGCCTTGGTAGTTT
GGGTGGGCGAGAGGCGGCTTCGTGCGCGCCCAGATCGGTGCGCGGGAGGGGCGGGATCTCGCGGCTGGGG
CTCTCGCCGGCGTGGATCCGGCCCGGATCTCGCGGGGAATGGGGCTCTCGGATGTAGATCTGCGATCCGC
CGTTGTTGGGGGAGATGATGGGGGGTTTAAAATTTCCGCCATGCTAAACAAGATCAGGAAGAGGGGAAAA
GGGCACTATGGTTTATATTTTTATATATTTCTGCTGCTTCGTCAGGCTTAGATGTGCTAGATCTTTCTTT
CTTCTTTTTGTGGGTAGAATTTGAATCCCTCAGCATTGTTCATCGGTAGTTTTTCTTTTCATGATTTGTG
ACAAATGCAGCCTCGTGCGGAGCTTTTTTGTAGGTAGACGATAAGCTTCCTGCATCGACATGGGATCCAT
GAAAGTGACCAAGGTCGACGGCATCAGCCACAAGAAGTACATCGAAGAGGGCAAGCTCGTGAAGTCCACC
AGCGAGGAAAACCGGACCAGCGAGAGACTGAGCGAGCTGCTGAGCATCCGGCTGGACATCTACATCAAGA
ACCCCGACAACGCCTCCGAGGAAGAGAACCGGATCAGAAGAGAGAACCTGAAGAAGTTCTTTAGCAACAA
GGTGCTGCACCTGAAGGACAGCGTGCTGTATCTGAAGAACCGGAAAGAAAAGAACGCCGTGCAGGACAAG
AACTATAGCGAAGAGGACATCAGCGAGTACGACCTGAAAAACAAGAACAGCTTCTCCGTGCTGAAGAAGA
TCCTGCTGAACGAGGACGTGAACTCTGAGGAACTGGAAATCTTTCGGAAGGACGTGGAAGCCAAGCTGAA
CAAGATCAACAGCCTGAAGTACAGCTTCGAAGAGAACAAGGCCAACTACCAGAAGATCAACGAGAACAAC
GTGGAAAAAGTGGGCGGCAAGAGCAAGCGGAACATCATCTACGACTACTACAGAGAGAGCGCCAAGCGCA
ACGACTACATCAACAACGTGCAGGAAGCCTTCGACAAGCTGTATAAGAAAGAGGATATCGAGAAACTGTT
TTTCCTGATCGAGAACAGCAAGAAGCACGAGAAGTACAAGATCCGCGAGTACTATCACAAGATCATCGGC
CGGAAGAACGACAAAGAGAACTTCGCCAAGATTATCTACGAAGAGATCCAGAACGTGAACAACATCAAAG
AGCTGATTGAGAAGATCCCCGACATGTCTGAGCTGAAGAAAAGCCAGGTGTTCTACAAGTACTACCTGGA
CAAAGAGGAACTGAACGACAAGAATATTAAGTACGCCTTCTGCCACTTCGTGGAAATCGAGATGTCCCAG
CTGCTGAAAAACTACGTGTACAAGCGGCTGAGCAACATCAGCAACGATAAGATCAAGCGGATCTTCGAGT
ACCAGAATCTGAAAAAGCTGATCGAAAACAAACTGCTGAACAAGCTGGACACCTACGTGCGGAACTGCGG
CAAGTACAACTACTATCTGCAAGTGGGCGAGATCGCCACCTCCGACTTTATCGCCCGGAACCGGCAGAAC
GAGGCCTTCCTGAGAAACATCATCGGCGTGTCCAGCGTGGCCTACTTCAGCCTGAGGAACATCCTGGAAA
CCGAGAACGAGAACGGTATCACCGGCCGGATGCGGGGCAAGACCGTGAAGAACAACAAGGGCGAAGAGAA
ATACGTGTCCGGCGAGGTGGACAAGATCTACAATGAGAACAAGCAGAACGAAGTGAAAGAAAATCTGAAG
ATGTTCTACAGCTACGACTTCAACATGGACAACAAGAACGAGATCGAGGACTTCTTCGCCAACATCGACG
AGGCCATCAGCAGCATCAGACACGGCATCGTGCACTTCAACCTGGAACTGGAAGGCAAGGACATCTTCGC
CTTCAAGAATATCGCCCCCAGCGAGATCTCCAAGAAGATGTTTCAGAACGAAATCAACGAAAAGAAGCTG
AAGCTGAAAATCTTCAAGCAGCTGAACAGCGCCAACGTGTTCAACTACTACGAGAAGGATGTGATCATCA
AGTACCTGAAGAATACCAAGTTCAACTTCGTGAACAAAAACATCCCCTTCGTGCCCAGCTTCACCAAGCT
GTACAACAAGATTGAGGACCTGCGGAATACCCTGAAGTTTTTTTGGAGCGTGCCCAAGGACAAAGAAGAG
AAGGACGCCCAGATCTACCTGCTGAAGAATATCTACTACGGCGAGTTCCTGAACAAGTTCGTGAAAAACT
CCAAGGTGTTCTTTAAGATCACCAATGAAGTGATCAAGATTAACAAGCAGCGGAACCAGAAAACCGGCCA
CTACAAGTATCAGAAGTTCGAGAACATCGAGAAAACCGTGCCCGTGGAATACCTGGCCATCATCCAGAGC
AGAGAGATGATCAACAACCAGGACAAAGAGGAAAAGAATACCTACATCGACTTTATTCAGCAGATTTTCC
TGAAGGGCTTCATCGACTACCTGAACAAGAACAATCTGAAGTATATCGAGAGCAACAACAACAATGACAA
CAACGACATCTTCTCCAAGATCAAGATCAAAAAGGATAACAAAGAGAAGTACGACAAGATCCTGAAGAAC
TATGAGAAGCACAATCGGAACAAAGAAATCCCTCACGAGATCAATGAGTTCGTGCGCGAGATCAAGCTGG
GGAAGATTCTGAAGTACACCGAGAATCTGAACATGTTTTACCTGATCCTGAAGCTGCTGAACCACAAAGA
GCTGACCAACCTGAAGGGCAGCCTGGAAAAGTACCAGTCCGCCAACAAAGAAGAAACCTTCAGCGACGAG
TTGGAACTGATCAACCTGCTGAACCTGGACAACAACAGAGTGACCGAGGACTTCGAGCTGGAAGCCAACG
AGATCGGCAAGTTCCTGGACTTCAACGAAAACAAAATCAAGGACCGGAAAGAGCTGAAAAAGTTCGACAC
CAACAAGATCTATTTCGACGGCGAGAACATCATCAAGCACCGGGCCTTCTACAATATCAAGAAATACGGC
ATGCTGAATCTGCTGGAAAAGATCGCCGATAAGGCCAAGTATAAGATCAGCCTGAAAGAACTGAAAGAGT
ACAGCAACAAGAAGAATGAGATTGAAAAGAACTACACCATGCAGCAGAACCTGCACCGGAAGTACGCCAG
ACCCAAGAAGGACGAAAAGTTCAACGACGAGGACTACAAAGAGTATGAGAAGGCCATCGGCAACATCCAG
AAGTACACCCACCTGAAGAACAAGGTGGAATTCAATGAGCTGAACCTGCTGCAGGGCCTGCTGCTGAAGA
TCCTGCACCGGCTCGTGGGCTACACCAGCATCTGGGAGCGGGACCTGAGATTCCGGCTGAAGGGCGAGTT
TCCCGAGAACCACTACATCGAGGAAATTTTCAATTTCGACAACTCCAAGAATGTGAAGTACAAAAGCGGC
CAGATCGTGGAAAAGTATATCAACTTCTACAAAGAACTGTACAAGGACAATGTGGAAAAGCGGAGCATCT
ACTCCGACAAGAAAGTGAAGAAACTGAAGCAGGAAAAAAAGGACCTGTACATCCGGAACTACATTGCCCA
CTTCAACTACATCCCCCACGCCGAGATTAGCCTGCTGGAAGTGCTGGAAAACCTGCGGAAGCTGCTGTCC
TACGACCGGAAGCTGAAGAACGCCATCATGAAGTCCATCGTGGACATTCTGAAAGAATACGGCTTCGTGG
CCACCTTCAAGATCGGCGCTGACAAGAAGATCGAAATCCAGACCCTGGAATCAGAGAAGATCGTGCACCT
GAAGAATCTGAAGAAAAAGAAACTGATGACCGACCGGAACAGCGAGGAACTGTGCGAACTCGTGAAAGTC
ATGTTCGAGTACAAGGCCCTGGAATGACTCGAGATATGAAGATGAAGATGAAATATTTGGTGTGTCAAAT
AAAAAGCTTGTGTGCTTAAGTTTGTGTTTTTTTCTTGGCTTGTTGTGTTATGAATTTGTGGCTTTTTCTA
ATATTAAATGAATGTAAGATCACATTATAATGAATAAACAAATGTTTCTATAATCCATTGTGAATGTTTT
GTTGGATCTCTTCTGCAGCATATAACTACTGTATGTGCTATGGTATGGACTATGGAATATGATTAAAGAT
AAGGAGCTCCGGTGACGGACGTGGGCAGGTGTGATGAAAAGCCTTAGGGTCAGGTGGCACTTTTCGGGGA
AATGTGCGATGAACCCCTATTTGTTTATTTTTCTAAATACATTCAAATATGTATCCGCTAATGAGACAAT
AACCCTGATAAATGCTTCAATTATATTGAAAAAGGAAGAGTATGAGTATCCAACATTTCCGTGTCGCCCT
TATTCCCTTTTTTGCGGCCTTCTGCCTTCCTGTTTTTGCTCACCCAGAAACGCTGGTGAAAGTAAAAGAT
GCTGAAGATCAGTTGGGTGCCCGAGTGGGTTACATTGAACTGGATCTCAACAGCGGCAAAATCTTAGAGA
GTTTTCGCCCCGAAGAACGCTTCCCAATGATGAGCACTTTCAAAGTTCTGCTATGTGGCGCGGTGTTATC
CCGTATTGATGCTGGGCAAGAGCAACTCGGTCGCCGCATACACTATTCTCAGAATGACTTGGTTGAGTAT
TCACCAGTCACAGAAAAGCATCTTACGGATGGCATGACAGTAAGAGAATTATGTAGTGCTGCCATAACCA
TGAGTGATAACACTGCGGCCAACTTACTTCTGACAACGATTGGAGGACCGAAGGAGCTAACCGCTTTTTT
GCACAACATGGGGGATCATGTAACTCGCCTTGATCGTTGGGAACCGGAGCTGAATGAAGCCATACCAAAC
GACGAGCGTGACACCACGATGCCTGTAGCAATGGCAACAACTCTCCGCAAACTATTAACTGGCGAACTAC
TTACTCTTGCTTCACGCCAGCAACTCATTGACTGGATGGAGGCGGACAAAGTTGCAGGACCACTTCTGCG
CTCGGCACTTCCGGCTGGCTGGTTTATTGCTGATAAATCTGGAGCCGGTGAGCGTGGGTCTCGCGGTATC
ATTGCAGCACTGGGGCCAGATGGTAAGCCCTCCCGTATCGTAGTTATCTACACGACGGGGAGTCAGGCAA
CTATGGATGAACGAAATAGACAGATCGCTGAGATAGGTGCCTCACTGATTAAGCATTGGTAACTGTCAGA
CGAAGGGAAATAAATAGTAGCCCGCCTGATGTGCGGGCTTTTTTTTGGTGGTGGTTACCAGTGTCGCTTA
GCTACCGTAGGTCCTCTTAGGCGGTCCGATTAGCGACATAGTCATCAAT
