Features (pLannotate 1.2.2; 7 found; start..end, strand, type, name):
      1..589     +  rep_origin     ori: high-copy-number ColE1/pMB1/pBR322/pUC origin of replication
    801..1642    +  promoter       Act1 promoter: rice actin promoter
   1643..1668    +  CDS            9xHis (fragment): 9xHis affinity tag
   2230..5685    +  CDS            LwCas13a: Leptotrichia wadei CRISPR-Cas effector that acts as an RNA-guided RNAse (Abudayyeh et al., 2017) previously called C2c2
   5696..5944    +  terminator     HSP terminator: efficient transcription terminator from the Arabidopsis thaliana heat shock protein 18.2 gene (Nagaya et al., 2010)
   6020..6120    +  promoter       AmpR promoter: bla
   6121..6981    +  CDS            AmpR: β-lactamase; bla; confers resistance to ampicillin, carbenicillin, and related antibiotics
>Addgene plasmid #107694 | pJJB302 | addgene full sequence | sequence record 218064 | Addgene NGS Result
TTGAGATCCTTTTTTTCTGCGCGTAATCTGCTGCTTGCAAACAAAAAAACCACCGCTACCAGCGGTGGTT
TGTTTGCCGGATCAAGAGCTACTAACTCTTTTTCCGAAGGTAACTGGCTTCAGCAGAGCGCAGATACCAA
ATACTGTTCTTCTAGTGTAGCCGTAGTTAGGCCACCACTTCAAGAACTCTGTAGCACCGCCTACATACCT
CGCTCTGCTAATCCTGTTACCAGTGGCTGCTGCCAGTGGCGATAAGTCGTGTCTTACCGGGTTGGACTCA
AGACGATAGTTACCGGATAAGGCGCAGCGGTCGGGCTGAACGGGGGGTTCGTGCTCACAGCCCAGCTTGG
AGCGAACGACCTACACCGAACTGAGATACCTACAGCGTGAGCTATGAGAAAGCGCCACGCTTCCCGAAGG
GAGAAAGGCGGACAGGTATCCGGTAAGCGGCAGGGTCGGAACAGGAGAGCGCACGAGGGAGCTTCCAGGG
GGAAACGCCTGGTATCTTTATAGTCCTGTCGGGTTTCGCCACCTCTGACTTGAGCGTCGATTTTTGTGAT
GCTCGTCAGGGGGGCGGAGCCTATGGAAAAACGCCAGCAACGCGGCCTTTTTACGGTTCCTGGCCTTTTG
CTGGCCTTTTGCTCACATGTTCTTTCCTGCGTTATCCCCTGATTCTGTGGATAACCGTATTACCGCCTTT
GAGTGAGCTGATACCGCTCGCCGCAGCCGAACGACCGAGCGCAGCGAGTCAGTGAGCGAGGAAGCGGAAG
AGCGCCCACCTGCTCATGATCGGCGCGCCGTCGAGGTCATTCATATGCTTGAGAAGAGAGTCGGGATAGT
CCAAAATAAAACAAAGGTAAGATTACCTGGTCAAAAGTGAAAACATCAGTTAAAAGGTGGTATAAAGTAA
AATATCGGTAATAAAAGGTGGCCCAAAGTGAAATTTACTCTTTTCTACTATTATAAAAATTGAGGATGTT
TTTGTCGGTACTTTGATACGTCATTTTTGTATGAATTGGTTTTTAAGTTTATTCGCTTTTGGAAATGCAT
ATCTGTATTTGAGTCGGGTTTTAAGTTCGTTTGCTTTTGTAAATACAGAGGGATTTGTATAAGAAATATC
TTTAAAAAAACCCATATGCTAATTTGACATAATTTTTGAGAAAAATATATATTCAGGCGAATTCTCACAA
TGAACAATAATAAGATTAAAATAGCTTTCCCCCGTTGCAGCGCATGGGTATTTTTTCTAGTAAAAATAAA
AGATAAACTTAGACTCAAAACATTTACAAAAACAACCCCTAAAGTTCCTAAAGCCCAAAGTGCTATCCAC
GATCCATAGCAAGCCCAGCCCAACCCAACCCAACCCAACCCACCCCAGTCCAGCCAACTGGACAATAGTC
TCCACACCCCCCCACTATCACCGTGAGTTGTCCGCACGCACCGCACGTCTCGCAGCCAAAAAAAAAAAAA
GAAAGAAAAAAAAGAAAAAGAAAAAACAGCAGGGGGTCCGGGTCGTGGGGGCCGGAAACGCGAGGAGGAT
CGCGAGCCAGCGACGAGGCCGGCCCTCCCTCCGCTTCCAAAGAAACGCCCCCCATCGCCACTATATACAT
ACCCCCCCCTCTCCTCCCATCCCCCCAACCCTACCACCACCACCACCACCACCTCCACCTCCTCCCCCCT
CGCTGCCGGACGACGAGCTCCTCCCCCCTCCCCCTCCGCCGCCGCCGCGCCGGTAACCACCCCGCCCCTC
TCCTCTTTCTTTCTCCGTTTTTTTTTTCCGTCTCGGTCTCGATCTTTGGCCTTGGTAGTTTGGGTGGGCG
AGAGGCGGCTTCGTGCGCGCCCAGATCGGTGCGCGGGAGGGGCGGGATCTCGCGGCTGGGGCTCTCGCCG
GCGTGGATCCGGCCCGGATCTCGCGGGGAATGGGGCTCTCGGATGTAGATCTGCGATCCGCCGTTGTTGG
GGGAGATGATGGGGGGTTTAAAATTTCCGCCATGCTAAACAAGATCAGGAAGAGGGGAAAAGGGCACTAT
GGTTTATATTTTTATATATTTCTGCTGCTTCGTCAGGCTTAGATGTGCTAGATCTTTCTTTCTTCTTTTT
GTGGGTAGAATTTGAATCCCTCAGCATTGTTCATCGGTAGTTTTTCTTTTCATGATTTGTGACAAATGCA
GCCTCGTGCGGAGCTTTTTTGTAGGTAGACGATAAGCTTCCTGCATCGACATGGGATCCATGAAAGTGAC
CAAGGTCGACGGCATCAGCCACAAGAAGTACATCGAAGAGGGCAAGCTCGTGAAGTCCACCAGCGAGGAA
AACCGGACCAGCGAGAGACTGAGCGAGCTGCTGAGCATCCGGCTGGACATCTACATCAAGAACCCCGACA
ACGCCTCCGAGGAAGAGAACCGGATCAGAAGAGAGAACCTGAAGAAGTTCTTTAGCAACAAGGTGCTGCA
CCTGAAGGACAGCGTGCTGTATCTGAAGAACCGGAAAGAAAAGAACGCCGTGCAGGACAAGAACTATAGC
GAAGAGGACATCAGCGAGTACGACCTGAAAAACAAGAACAGCTTCTCCGTGCTGAAGAAGATCCTGCTGA
ACGAGGACGTGAACTCTGAGGAACTGGAAATCTTTCGGAAGGACGTGGAAGCCAAGCTGAACAAGATCAA
CAGCCTGAAGTACAGCTTCGAAGAGAACAAGGCCAACTACCAGAAGATCAACGAGAACAACGTGGAAAAA
GTGGGCGGCAAGAGCAAGCGGAACATCATCTACGACTACTACAGAGAGAGCGCCAAGCGCAACGACTACA
TCAACAACGTGCAGGAAGCCTTCGACAAGCTGTATAAGAAAGAGGATATCGAGAAACTGTTTTTCCTGAT
CGAGAACAGCAAGAAGCACGAGAAGTACAAGATCCGCGAGTACTATCACAAGATCATCGGCCGGAAGAAC
GACAAAGAGAACTTCGCCAAGATTATCTACGAAGAGATCCAGAACGTGAACAACATCAAAGAGCTGATTG
AGAAGATCCCCGACATGTCTGAGCTGAAGAAAAGCCAGGTGTTCTACAAGTACTACCTGGACAAAGAGGA
ACTGAACGACAAGAATATTAAGTACGCCTTCTGCCACTTCGTGGAAATCGAGATGTCCCAGCTGCTGAAA
AACTACGTGTACAAGCGGCTGAGCAACATCAGCAACGATAAGATCAAGCGGATCTTCGAGTACCAGAATC
TGAAAAAGCTGATCGAAAACAAACTGCTGAACAAGCTGGACACCTACGTGCGGAACTGCGGCAAGTACAA
CTACTATCTGCAAGTGGGCGAGATCGCCACCTCCGACTTTATCGCCCGGAACCGGCAGAACGAGGCCTTC
CTGAGAAACATCATCGGCGTGTCCAGCGTGGCCTACTTCAGCCTGAGGAACATCCTGGAAACCGAGAACG
AGAACGGTATCACCGGCCGGATGCGGGGCAAGACCGTGAAGAACAACAAGGGCGAAGAGAAATACGTGTC
CGGCGAGGTGGACAAGATCTACAATGAGAACAAGCAGAACGAAGTGAAAGAAAATCTGAAGATGTTCTAC
AGCTACGACTTCAACATGGACAACAAGAACGAGATCGAGGACTTCTTCGCCAACATCGACGAGGCCATCA
GCAGCATCAGACACGGCATCGTGCACTTCAACCTGGAACTGGAAGGCAAGGACATCTTCGCCTTCAAGAA
TATCGCCCCCAGCGAGATCTCCAAGAAGATGTTTCAGAACGAAATCAACGAAAAGAAGCTGAAGCTGAAA
ATCTTCAAGCAGCTGAACAGCGCCAACGTGTTCAACTACTACGAGAAGGATGTGATCATCAAGTACCTGA
AGAATACCAAGTTCAACTTCGTGAACAAAAACATCCCCTTCGTGCCCAGCTTCACCAAGCTGTACAACAA
GATTGAGGACCTGCGGAATACCCTGAAGTTTTTTTGGAGCGTGCCCAAGGACAAAGAAGAGAAGGACGCC
CAGATCTACCTGCTGAAGAATATCTACTACGGCGAGTTCCTGAACAAGTTCGTGAAAAACTCCAAGGTGT
TCTTTAAGATCACCAATGAAGTGATCAAGATTAACAAGCAGCGGAACCAGAAAACCGGCCACTACAAGTA
TCAGAAGTTCGAGAACATCGAGAAAACCGTGCCCGTGGAATACCTGGCCATCATCCAGAGCAGAGAGATG
ATCAACAACCAGGACAAAGAGGAAAAGAATACCTACATCGACTTTATTCAGCAGATTTTCCTGAAGGGCT
TCATCGACTACCTGAACAAGAACAATCTGAAGTATATCGAGAGCAACAACAACAATGACAACAACGACAT
CTTCTCCAAGATCAAGATCAAAAAGGATAACAAAGAGAAGTACGACAAGATCCTGAAGAACTATGAGAAG
CACAATCGGAACAAAGAAATCCCTCACGAGATCAATGAGTTCGTGCGCGAGATCAAGCTGGGGAAGATTC
TGAAGTACACCGAGAATCTGAACATGTTTTACCTGATCCTGAAGCTGCTGAACCACAAAGAGCTGACCAA
CCTGAAGGGCAGCCTGGAAAAGTACCAGTCCGCCAACAAAGAAGAAACCTTCAGCGACGAGTTGGAACTG
ATCAACCTGCTGAACCTGGACAACAACAGAGTGACCGAGGACTTCGAGCTGGAAGCCAACGAGATCGGCA
AGTTCCTGGACTTCAACGAAAACAAAATCAAGGACCGGAAAGAGCTGAAAAAGTTCGACACCAACAAGAT
CTATTTCGACGGCGAGAACATCATCAAGCACCGGGCCTTCTACAATATCAAGAAATACGGCATGCTGAAT
CTGCTGGAAAAGATCGCCGATAAGGCCAAGTATAAGATCAGCCTGAAAGAACTGAAAGAGTACAGCAACA
AGAAGAATGAGATTGAAAAGAACTACACCATGCAGCAGAACCTGCACCGGAAGTACGCCAGACCCAAGAA
GGACGAAAAGTTCAACGACGAGGACTACAAAGAGTATGAGAAGGCCATCGGCAACATCCAGAAGTACACC
CACCTGAAGAACAAGGTGGAATTCAATGAGCTGAACCTGCTGCAGGGCCTGCTGCTGAAGATCCTGCACC
GGCTCGTGGGCTACACCAGCATCTGGGAGCGGGACCTGAGATTCCGGCTGAAGGGCGAGTTTCCCGAGAA
CCACTACATCGAGGAAATTTTCAATTTCGACAACTCCAAGAATGTGAAGTACAAAAGCGGCCAGATCGTG
GAAAAGTATATCAACTTCTACAAAGAACTGTACAAGGACAATGTGGAAAAGCGGAGCATCTACTCCGACA
AGAAAGTGAAGAAACTGAAGCAGGAAAAAAAGGACCTGTACATCCGGAACTACATTGCCCACTTCAACTA
CATCCCCCACGCCGAGATTAGCCTGCTGGAAGTGCTGGAAAACCTGCGGAAGCTGCTGTCCTACGACCGG
AAGCTGAAGAACGCCATCATGAAGTCCATCGTGGACATTCTGAAAGAATACGGCTTCGTGGCCACCTTCA
AGATCGGCGCTGACAAGAAGATCGAAATCCAGACCCTGGAATCAGAGAAGATCGTGCACCTGAAGAATCT
GAAGAAAAAGAAACTGATGACCGACCGGAACAGCGAGGAACTGTGCGAACTCGTGAAAGTCATGTTCGAG
TACAAGGCCCTGGAATGACTCGAGATATGAAGATGAAGATGAAATATTTGGTGTGTCAAATAAAAAGCTT
GTGTGCTTAAGTTTGTGTTTTTTTCTTGGCTTGTTGTGTTATGAATTTGTGGCTTTTTCTAATATTAAAT
GAATGTAAGATCACATTATAATGAATAAACAAATGTTTCTATAATCCATTGTGAATGTTTTGTTGGATCT
CTTCTGCAGCATATAACTACTGTATGTGCTATGGTATGGACTATGGAATATGATTAAAGATAAGGAGCTC
CGGTGACGGACGTGGGCAGGTGATGAAAAGCCTTAGGGTCAGGTGGCACTTTTCGGGGAAATGTGCGATG
AACCCCTATTTGTTTATTTTTCTAAATACATTCAAATATGTATCCGCTAATGAGACAATAACCCTGATAA
ATGCTTCAATTATATTGAAAAAGGAAGAGTATGAGTATCCAACATTTCCGTGTCGCCCTTATTCCCTTTT
TTGCGGCCTTCTGCCTTCCTGTTTTTGCTCACCCAGAAACGCTGGTGAAAGTAAAAGATGCTGAAGATCA
GTTGGGTGCCCGAGTGGGTTACATTGAACTGGATCTCAACAGCGGCAAAATCTTAGAGAGTTTTCGCCCC
GAAGAACGCTTCCCAATGATGAGCACTTTCAAAGTTCTGCTATGTGGCGCGGTGTTATCCCGTATTGATG
CTGGGCAAGAGCAACTCGGTCGCCGCATACACTATTCTCAGAATGACTTGGTTGAGTATTCACCAGTCAC
AGAAAAGCATCTTACGGATGGCATGACAGTAAGAGAATTATGTAGTGCTGCCATAACCATGAGTGATAAC
ACTGCGGCCAACTTACTTCTGACAACGATTGGAGGACCGAAGGAGCTAACCGCTTTTTTGCACAACATGG
GGGATCATGTAACTCGCCTTGATCGTTGGGAACCGGAGCTGAATGAAGCCATACCAAACGACGAGCGTGA
CACCACGATGCCTGTAGCAATGGCAACAACTCTCCGCAAACTATTAACTGGCGAACTACTTACTCTTGCT
TCACGCCAGCAACTCATTGACTGGATGGAGGCGGACAAAGTTGCAGGACCACTTCTGCGCTCGGCACTTC
CGGCTGGCTGGTTTATTGCTGATAAATCTGGAGCCGGTGAGCGTGGGTCTCGCGGTATCATTGCAGCACT
GGGGCCAGATGGTAAGCCCTCCCGTATCGTAGTTATCTACACGACGGGGAGTCAGGCAACTATGGATGAA
CGAAATAGACAGATCGCTGAGATAGGTGCCTCACTGATTAAGCATTGGTAACTGTCAGACGAAGGGAAAT
AAATAGTAGCCCGCCTGATGTGCGGGCTTTTTTTTGGTGGTGGTTACCAGTGTCGCTTAGCTACCGTAGG
TCCTCTTAGGCGGTCCGATTAGCGACATAGTCATCAATGCCTTGACGGCAAAATCCCTTAACGTGAGTTT
TCGTTCCACTGAGCGTCAGACCCCGTAGAAAAGATCAAAGGATCTTC
